>Addgene plasmid #136956 | pDiySpike2d2 | addgene full sequence | sequence record 287363 | Addgene NGS Result
GGTTTATTGCTGATAAATCTGGAGCCGGTGAGCGTGGGTCTCGCGGTATCATTGCAGCACTGGGGCCAGA
TGGTAAGCCCTCCCGTATCGTAGTTATCTACACGACGGGGAGTCAGGCAACTATGGATGAACGAAATAGA
CAGATCGCTGAGATAGGTGCCTCACTGATTAAGCATTGGTAACTGTCAGACCAAGTTTACTCATATATAC
TTTAGATTGATTTAAAACTTCATTTTTAATTTAAAAGGATCTAGGTGAAGATCCTTTTTGATAATCTCAT
GACCAAAATCCCTTAACGTGAGTTTTCGTTCCACTGAGCGTCAGACCCCGTAGAAAAGATCAAAGGATCT
TCTTGAGATCCTTTTTTTCTGCGCGTAATCTGCTGCTTGCAAACAAAAAAACCACCGCTACCAGCGGTGG
TTTGTTTGCCGGATCAAGAGCTACCAACTCTTTTTCCGAAGGTAACTGGCTTCAGCAGAGCGCAGATACC
AAATACTGTTCTTCTAGTGTAGCCGTAGTTAGGCCACCACTTCAAGAACTCTGTAGCACCGCCTACATAC
CTCGCTCTGCTAATCCTGTTACCAGTGGCTGCTGCCAGTGGCGATAAGTCGTGTCTTACCGGGTTGGACT
CAAGACGATAGTTACCGGATAAGGCGCAGCGGTCGGGCTGAACGGGGGGTTCGTGCACACAGCCCAGCTT
GGAGCGAACGACCTACACCGAACTGAGATACCTACAGCGTGAGCTATGAGAAAGCGCCACGCTTCCCGAA
GGGAGAAAGGCGGACAGGTATCCGGTAAGCGGCAGGGTCGGAACAGGAGAGCGCACGAGGGAGCTTCCAG
GGGGAAACGCCTGGTATCTTTATAGTCCTGTCGGGTTTCGCCACCTCTGACTTGAGCGTCGATTTTTGTG
ATGCTCGTCAGGGGGGCGGAGCCTATGGAAAAACGCCAGCAACGCGGCCTTTTTACGGTTCCTGGCCTTT
TGCTGGCCTTTTGCTCACATGTTCTTTCCTGCGTTATCCCCTGATTCTGTGGATAACCGTATTACCGCCT
TTGAGTGAGCTGATACCGCTCGCCGCAGCCGAACGACCGAGCGCAGCGAGTCAGTGAGCGAGGAAGCGGA
AGAGCGCCCAATACGCAAACCGCCTCTCCCCGCGCGTTGGCCGATTCATTAATGCAGCTGGCACGACAGG
TTTCCCGACTGGAAAGCGGGCAGTGAGCGCAACGCAATTAATGTGAGTTAGCTCACTCATTAGGCACCCC
AGGCTTTACACTTTATGCTTCCGGCTCGTATGTTGTGTGGAATTGTGAGCGGATAACAATTTCACACAGG
AAACAGCTATGACCATGATTACGCCAAGCTTGCATGCCTGCAGGTCGACTCTAGATAATACGACTCACTA
TAGGGAGCGAGGTAATGATCATGCATTGGGTTAGGTGCTTAGACATGGGGATCGGCATCTAGGGGCGCCT
AGTTCCTAGGGCTACTGCCAATCCATACAGGTAGTAAAGCACCCGGGTCCGATGAACTTGGACGACGAAA
ACTGACAGACCGCGCTGCACGAGGTCGTTCGTCATGGTGTGCGAGGAGCTAGCCGCAGGAGACTGTGTGG
CAGTAGTCAGCGAACGGCCCCCGGCCCCTGCCGGACTAAATCCCCCTACCTGATCGCCGGGGGCACTCGA
ACCATGACGAGCTGGCGGCGAGCGTACTCACACGCTATATGCGCTCTTAGAGCCCGTTTCTGAAGCAAGA
TTACAGTGGCGTCCGCTTCGACTCGTAGTTCTATGGCAGTGTGGAGTTCGGGCGTCGTGGCGAATATTCA
CAATGCCGGGTCGCTGATACGTGCTGGTACCACTTACGTTATTTACGGGGCCTTTAGCTCAAGAGCACGT
GTTGTCTAGGGAAGCCTTCGCTTTCATCGACGGACCCATAGCCGGGACAATTCTGCATGATGTTACCCTT
ACCCGCACTGCGAGTCTATGGCCTCTCTGACGGGCCTACTCGACTGTGGCGCAAAGGACCGTGGTCTAGG
TCGTCAGGAGCCACGGATCGTCTTATGTGTAGAGTCCCAGGTCGCCACTAACTGACAGCCGCGTGGACAG
CGGTCGGGGAAGCCGGTACTGCGAATTTATCGACGTTCGATTCAGCGGATACTCGCGCTCAGCAGTGTGG
TTAATCGACCGCAGAGAACCGTCATGTATGATCTCTGCTAGTACTTAAGCTCGCGGAGCGCAAGAAATAC
GGACTTGTTGATTCCTGATACATACGCTGGGTCCTAATCCGGCATTTTCCATACCCACTTTCAAAAAAAA
AAAAAAAAAAAAAAAAAAAAAAAAAGCTTGAATTCACTGGCCGTCGTTTTACAACGTCGTGACTGGGAAA
ACCCTGGCGTTACCCAACTTAATCGCCTTGCAGCACATCCCCCTTTCGCCAGCTGGCGTAATAGCGAAGA
GGCCCGCACCGATCGCCCTTCCCAACAGTTGCGCAGCCTGAATGGCGAATGGCGCCTGATGCGGTATTTT
CTCCTTACGCATCTGTGCGGTATTTCACACCGCATATGGTGCACTCTCAGTACAATCTGCTCTGATGCCG
CATAGTTAAGCCAGCCCCGACACCCGCCAACACCCGCTGACGCGCCCTGACGGGCTTGTCTGCTCCCGGC
ATCCGCTTACAGACAAGCTGTGACCGTCTCCGGGAGCTGCATGTGTCAGAGGTTTTCACCGTCATCACCG
AAACGCGCGAGACGAAAGGGCCTCGTGATACGCCTATTTTTATAGGTTAATGTCATGATAATAATGGTTT
CTTAGACGTCAGGTGGCACTTTTCGGGGAAATGTGCGCGGAACCCCTATTTGTTTATTTTTCTAAATACA
TTCAAATATGTATCCGCTCATGAGACAATAACCCTGATAAATGCTTCAATAATATTGAAAAAGGAAGAGT
ATGAGTATTCAACATTTCCGTGTCGCCCTTATTCCCTTTTTTGCGGCATTTTGCCTTCCTGTTTTTGCTC
ACCCAGAAACGCTGGTGAAAGTAAAAGATGCTGAAGATCAGTTGGGTGCACGAGTGGGTTACATCGAACT
GGATCTCAACAGCGGTAAGATCCTTGAGAGTTTTCGCCCCGAAGAACGTTTTCCAATGATGAGCACTTTT
AAAGTTCTGCTATGTGGCGCGGTATTATCCCGTATTGACGCCGGGCAAGAGCAACTCGGTCGCCGCATAC
ACTATTCTCAGAATGACTTGGTTGAGTACTCACCAGTCACAGAAAAGCATCTTACGGATGGCATGACAGT
AAGAGAATTATGCAGTGCTGCCATAACCATGAGTGATAACACTGCGGCCAACTTACTTCTGACAACGATC
GGAGGACCGAAGGAGCTAACCGCTTTTTTGCACAACATGGGGGATCATGTAACTCGCCTTGATCGTTGGG
AACCGGAGCTGAATGAAGCCATACCAAACGACGAGCGTGACACCACGATGCCTGTAGCAATGGCAACAAC
GTTGCGCAAACTATTAACTGGCGAACTACTTACTCTAGCTTCCCGGCAACAATTAATAGACTGGATGGAG
GCGGATAAAGTTGCAGGACCACTTCTGCGCTCGGCCCTTCCGGCTGGCT
Features (pLannotate 1.2.2; 12 found; start..end, strand, type, name):
    353..941     +  rep_origin     ori: high-copy-number ColE1/pMB1/pBR322/pUC origin of replication
   1124..1216    +  CDS            lacI (fragment): lac repressor; lacI; The lac repressor binds to the lac operator to inhibit transcription in E. coli. This inhibition can be relieved by adding lactose or isopropyl-β-D-thiogalactopyranoside (IPTG).
   1229..1250    +  protein_bind   CAP binding site: CAP binding activates transcription in the presence of cAMP. E. coli catabolite activator protein
   1265..1295    +  promoter       lac promoter: promoter for the E. coli lac operon
   1303..1319    +  protein_bind   lac operator: The lac repressor binds to the lac operator to inhibit transcription in E. coli. This inhibition can be relieved by adding lactose or isopropyl-β-D-thiogalactopyranoside (IPTG). lac repressor encoded by lacI
   1356..1385    -  misc_feature   MCS (fragment): pUC18/19 multiple cloning site
   1386..1404    +  promoter       T7 promoter: promoter for bacteriophage T7 RNA polymerase
   2342..2499    +  CDS            lacZα (fragment): LacZα fragment of β-galactosidase; lacZ fragment
   2505..2604    -  misc_feature   bom (fragment): basis of mobility region from pBR322
   2706..2741    -  CDS            rop (fragment): Rop protein, which maintains plasmids at low copy number; rop
   2836..2940    +  promoter       AmpR promoter: bla
   2941..182     +  CDS            AmpR (across the origin): β-lactamase; bla; confers resistance to ampicillin, carbenicillin, and related antibiotics
