[The description below was written by a language model from this plasmid's Addgene catalogue record and pLannotate feature annotations shown in this document.]
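Description:
pDiySpike2d2 is a small (about 3.6 kb) pUC19-based bacterial plasmid that serves as a template for in vitro transcription of a synthetic RNA called DiySpike2d2. It is propagated in E. coli at high copy number from the ColE1/pUC-type origin and is selected with ampicillin through the β-lactamase (AmpR) gene driven by its own promoter. The remaining backbone annotations are typical pUC remnants: the CAP binding site, lac promoter and lac operator, a partial multiple cloning site, a lacZα fragment, and short fragments matching lacI, bom and rop that carry no evident function here.

The payload is a 984 bp synthetic insert placed by Gibson assembly into the pUC19 polylinker region. A bacteriophage T7 promoter sits immediately after the residual MCS and points into an unannotated stretch that extends to the remaining lacZα fragment. This stretch corresponds in position and approximate length to the DiySpike2d2 sequence, so the insertion interrupts the lacZα reading frame. T7 RNA polymerase can therefore be used to produce the spike RNA from this template. The feature table shows no coding sequence, tag, reporter or terminator within the insert, and the record does not describe its internal design, such as whether it encodes a poly(A) tract or how the template end is defined for run-off transcription.

The name, the stated purpose and the associated work on Smart-seq3 single-cell RNA counting at allele and isoform resolution suggest that the transcript is meant as a synthetic spike-in RNA for sequencing experiments, although the record does not spell out its exact role.
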