Addgene plasmid #136956: pDiySpike2d2
Purpose: Plasmid for the In Vitro transcription of DiySpike2d2
Depositing lab: Rickard Sandberg. Depositing organization: Karolinska Institutet. Publication: Single-cell RNA counting at allele and isoform resolution using Smart-seq3. Hagemann-Jensen M, Ziegenhain C, Chen P, Ramskold D, Hendriks GJ, Larsson AJM, Faridani OR, Sandberg R. Nat Biotechnol. 2020 Jun;38(6):708-714. doi: 10.1038/s41587-020-0497-0. Epub 2020 May 4. PubMed 32518404.
Backbone
  Vector backbone: pUC19
  Backbone manufacturer: Joachim Messing
  Vector type: Synthetic Biology
Growth in bacteria
  Bacterial resistance: Ampicillin, 100 μg/mL
  Growth temperature: 37°C
  Growth strain: DH5alpha
  Copy number: High Copy
Gene/Insert
  Gene/Insert name: DiySpike2d2
  Species: Synthetic
  Insert size (bp): 984
  Promoter: T7
  Cloning method: Gibson Cloning
  Sequencing primers: 5′ agcggataacaatttcacacagg
Terms and licenses: Academic/Nonprofit Terms; Industry Terms: Not Available to Industry
How to cite: pDiySpike2d2 was a gift from Rickard Sandberg (Addgene plasmid # 136956 ; http://n2t.net/addgene:136956 ; RRID:Addgene_136956)
